>Addgene plasmid #123116 | pDEST-CMV GFP-LC3B G120 | addgene full sequence | sequence record 244029 | Addgene NGS Result
TCGACGGATCGGGAGATCTCCCGATCCCCTATGGTGCACTCTCAGTACAATCTGCTCTGATGCCGCATAG
TTAAGCCAGTATCTGCTCCCTGCTTGTGTGTTGGAGGTCGCTGAGTAGTGCGCGAGCAAAATTTAAGCTA
CAACAAGGCAAGGCTTGACCGACAATTGCATGAAGAATCTGCTTAGGGTTAGGCGTTTTGCGCTGCTTCG
CGATGTACGGGCCAGATATACGCGTTGACATTGATTATTGACTAGTTATTAATAGTAATCAATTACGGGG
TCATTAGTTCATAGCCCATATATGGAGTTCCGCGTTACATAACTTACGGTAAATGGCCCGCCTGGCTGAC
CGCCCAACGACCCCCGCCCATTGACGTCAATAATGACGTATGTTCCCATAGTAACGCCAATAGGGACTTT
CCATTGACGTCAATGGGTGGAGTATTTACGGTAAACTGCCCACTTGGCAGTACATCAAGTGTATCATATG
CCAAGTACGCCCCCTATTGACGTCAATGACGGTAAATGGCCCGCCTGGCATTATGCCCAGTACATGACCT
TATGGGACTTTCCTACTTGGCAGTACATCTACGTATTAGTCATCGCTATTACCATGGTGATGCGGTTTTG
GCAGTACATCAATGGGCGTGGATAGCGGTTTGACTCACGGGGATTTCCAAGTCTCCACCCCATTGACGTC
AATGGGAGTTTGTTTTGGCACCAAAATCAACGGGACTTTCCAAAATGTCGTAACAACTCCGCCCCATTGA
CGCAAATGGGCGGTAGGCGTGTACGGTGGGAGGTCTATATAAGCAGAGCTCGTTTAGTGAACCGTCAGAA
TTGATCTGGTACCGCCACCATGGTGAGCAAGGGCGAGGAGCTGTTCACCGGGGTGGTGCCCATCCTGGTC
GAGCTGGACGGCGACGTAAACGGCCACAAGTTCAGCGTGTCCGGCGAGGGCGAGGGCGATGCCACCTACG
GCAAGCTGACCCTGAAGTTCATCTGCACCACCGGCAAGCTGCCCGTGCCCTGGCCCACCCTCGTGACCAC
CCTGACCTACGGCGTGCAGTGCTTCAGCCGCTACCCCGACCACATGAAGCAGCACGACTTCTTCAAGTCC
GCCATGCCCGAAGGCTACGTCCAGGAGCGCACCATCTTCTTCAAGGACGACGGCAACTACAAGACCCGCG
CCGAGGTGAAGTTCGAGGGCGACACCCTGGTGAACCGCATCGAGCTGAAGGGCATCGACTTCAAGGAGGA
CGGCAACATCCTGGGGCACAAGCTGGAGTACAACTACAACAGCCACAACGTCTATATCATGGCCGACAAG
CAGAAGAACGGCATCAAGGTGAACTTCAAGATCCGCCACAACATCGAGGACGGCAGCGTGCAGCTCGCCG
ACCACTACCAGCAGAACACCCCCATCGGCGACGGCCCCGTGCTGCTGCCCGACAACCACTACCTGAGCAC
CCAGTCCGCCCTGAGCAAAGACCCCAACGAGAAGCGCGATCACATGGTCCTGCTGGAGTTCGTGACCGCC
GCCGGGATCACTCACGGCATGGACGAGCTCTACAAAAGCGGTTCCGGACCGGATCAAACAAGTTTGTACA
AAAAAGCAGGCTTAATGCCGTCGGAGAAGACCTTCAAGCAGCGGCGCACCTTCGAACAAAGAGTAGAAGA
TGTCCGACTTATTCGAGAGCAGCATCCAACCAAAATCCCGGTGATAATAGAACGATACAAGGGTGAGAAG
CAGCTTCCTGTTCTGGATAAAACAAAGTTCCTTGTACCTGACCATGTCAACATGAGTGAGCTCATCAAGA
TAATTAGAAGGCGCTTACAGCTCAATGCTAATCAGGCCTTCTTCCTGTTGGTGAACGGACACAGCATGGT
CAGCGTCTCCACACCAATCTCAGAGGTGTATGAGAGTGAGAAAGATGAAGATGGATTCCTGTACATGGTC
TATGCCTCCCAGGAGACGTTCGGGTAATACCCAGCTTTCTTGTACAAAGTGGTGATAATTAATTAAGATA
AACCCGCTGATCAGCCTCGACTGTGCCTTCTAGTTGCCAGCCATCTGTTGTTTGCCCCTCCCCCGTGCCT
TCCTTGACCCTGGAAGGTGCCACTCCCACTGTCCTTTCCTAATAAAATGAGGAAATTGCATCGCATTGTC
TGAGTAGGTGTCATTCTATTCTGGGGGGTGGGGTGGGGCAGGACAGCAAGGGGGAGGATTGGGAAGACAA
TAGCAGGCATGCTGGGGATGCGGTGGGCTCTATGGCTTCTGAGGCGGAAAGAACCAGCTGGGGCTCTAGG
GGGTATCCCC
[124 nt withheld, positions 2321-2444]
C
[91 nt withheld, positions 2446-2536]
A
[49 nt withheld, positions 2538-2586]
CCTTTGACGTTGGAGTCCACGTTCTTT
[37 nt withheld, positions 2614-2650]
ACCCTATCTCGGTCTATTCTTTTGATTTATAAGGGATTTTGCCGATTTCGGCCTATTGGTTAAAAAATGA
GCTGATTTAACAAAAATTTAACGCGAATTAATTCTGTGGAATGTGTGTCAGTTAGGGTGTGGAAAGTCCC
CAGGCTCCCCAGCAGGCAGAAGTATGCAAAGCATGCATCTCAATTAGTCAGCAACCAGGTGTGGAAAGTC
CCCAGGCTCCCCAGCAGGCAGAAGTATGCAAAGCATGCATCTCAATTAGTCAGCAACCATAGTCCCGCCC
CTAACTCCGCCCATCCCGCCCCTAACTCCGCCCAGTTCCGCCCATTCTCCGCCCCATGGCTGACTAATTT
TTTTTATTTATGCAGAGGCCGAGGCCGCCTCTGCCTCTGAGCTATTCCAGAAGTAGTGAGGAGGCTTTTT
TGGAGGCCTAGGCTTTTGCAAAAAGCTCCCGGGAGCTTGTATATCCATTTTCGGATCTGATCAAGAGACA
GGATGAGGATCGTTTCGCATGATTGAACAAGATGGATTGCACGCAGGTTCTCCGGCCGCTTGGGTGGAGA
GGCTATTCGGCTATGACTGGGCACAACAGACAATCGGCTGCTCTGATGCCGCCGTGTTCCGGCTGTCAGC
GCAGGGGCGCCCGGTTCTTTTTGTCAAGACCGACCTGTCCGGTGCCCTGAATGAACTGCAGGACGAGGCA
GCGCGGCTATCGTGGCTGGCCACGACGGGCGTTCCTTGCGCAGCTGTGCTCGACGTTGTCACTGAAGCGG
GAAGGGACTGGCTGCTATTGGGCGAAGTGCCGGGGCAGGATCTCCTGTCATCTCACCTTGCTCCTGCCGA
GAAAGTATCCATCATGGCTGATGCAATGCGGCGGCTGCATACGCTTGATCCGGCTACCTGCCCATTCGAC
CACCAAGCGAAACATCGCATCGAGCGAGCACGTACTCGGATGGAAGCCGGTCTTGTCGATCAGGATGATC
TGGACGAAGAGCATCAGGGGCTCGCGCCAGCCGAACTGTTCGCCAGGCTCAAGGCGCGCATGCCCGACGG
CGAGGATCTCGTCGTGACCCATGGCGATGCCTGCTTGCCGAATATCATGGTGGAAAATGGCCGCTTTTCT
GGATTCATCGACTGTGGCCGGCTGGGTGTGGCGGACCGCTATCAGGACATAGCGTTGGCTACCCGTGATA
TTGCTGAAGAGCTTGGCGGCGAATGGGCTGACCGCTTCCTCGTGCTTTACGGTATCGCCGCTCCCGATTC
GCAGCGCATCGCCTTCTATCGCCTTCTTGACGAGTTCTTCTGAGCGGGACTCTGGGGTTCGAAATGACCG
ACCAAGCGACGCCCAACCTGCCATCACGAGATTTCGATTCCACCGCCGCCTTCTATGAAAGGTTGGGCTT
CGGAATCGTTTTCCGGGACGCCGGCTGGATGATCCTCCAGCGCGGGGATCTCATGCTGGAGTTCTTCGCC
CACCCCAACTTGTTTATTGCAGCTTATAATGGTTACAAATAAAGCAATAGCATCACAAATTTCACAAATA
AAGCATTTTTTTCACTGCATTCTAGTTGTGGTTTGTCCAAACTCATCAATGTATCTTATCATGTCTGTAT
ACCGTCGACCTCTAGCTAGAGCTTGGCGTAATCATGGTCATAGCTGTTTCCTGTGTGAAATTGTTATCCG
CTCACAATTCCACACAACATACGAGCCGGAAGCATAAAGTGTAAAGCCTGGGGTGCCTAATGAGTGAGCT
AACTCACATTAATTGCGTTGCGCTCACTGCCCGCTTTCCAGTCGGGAAACCTGTCGTGCCAGCTGCATTA
ATGAATCGGCCAACGCGCGGGGAGAGGCGGTTTGCGTATTGGGCGCTCTTCCGCTTCCTCGCTCACTGAC
TCGCTGCGCTCGGTCGTTCGGCTGCGGCGAGCGGTATCAGCTCACTCAAAGGCGGTAATACGGTTATCCA
CAGAATCAGGGGATAACGCAGGAAAGAACATGTGAGCAAAAGGCCAGCAAAAGGCCAGGAACCGTAAAAA
GGCCGCGTTGCTGGCGTTTTTCCATAGGCTCCGCCCCCCTGACGAGCATCACAAAAATCGACGCTCAAGT
CAGAGGTGGCGAAACCCGACAGGACTATAAAGATACCAGGCGTTTCCCCCTGGAAGCTCCCTCGTGCGCT
CTCCTGTTCCGACCCTGCCGCTTACCGGATACCTGTCCGCCTTTCTCCCTTCGGGAAGCGTGGCGCTTTC
TCATAGCTCACGCTGTAGGTATCTCAGTTCGGTGTAGGTCGTTCGCTCCAAGCTGGGCTGTGTGCACGAA
CCCCCCGTTCAGCCCGACCGCTGCGCCTTATCCGGTAACTATCGTCTTGAGTCCAACCCGGTAAGACACG
ACTTATCGCCACTGGCAGCAGCCACTGGTAACAGGATTAGCAGAGCGAGGTATGTAGGCGGTGCTACAGA
GTTCTTGAAGTGGTGGCCTAACTACGGCTACACTAGAAGAACAGTATTTGGTATCTGCGCTCTGCTGAAG
CCAGTTACCTTCGGAAAAAGAGTTGGTAGCTCTTGATCCGGCAAACAAACCACCGCTGGTAGCGGTGGTT
TTTTTGTTTGCAAGCAGCAGATTACGCGCAGAAAAAAAGGATCTCAAGAAGATCCTTTGATCTTTTCTAC
GGGGTCTGACGCTCAGTGGAACGAAAACTCACGTTAAGGGATTTTGGTCATGAGATTATCAAAAAGGATC
TTCACCTAGATCCTTTTAAATTAAAAATGAAGTTTTAAATCAATCTAAAGTATATATGAGTAAACTTGGT
CTGACAGTTACCAATGCTTAATCAGTGAGGCACCTATCTCAGCGATCTGTCTATTTCGTTCATCCATAGT
TGCCTGACTCCCCGTCGTGTAGATAACTACGATACGGGAGGGCTTACCATCTGGCCCCAGTGCTGCAATG
ATACCGCGAGACCCACGCTCACCGGCTCCAGATTTATCAGCAATAAACCAGCCAGCCGGAAGGGCCGAGC
GCAGAAGTGGTCCTGCAACTTTATCCGCCTCCATCCAGTCTATTAATTGTTGCCGGGAAGCTAGAGTAAG
TAGTTCGCCAGTTAATAGTTTGCGCAACGTTGTTGCCATTGCTACAGGCATCGTGGTGTCACGCTCGTCG
TTTGGTATGGCTTCATTCAGCTCCGGTTCCCAACGATCAAGGCGAGTTACATGATCCCCCATGTTGTGCA
AAAAAGCGGTTAGCTCCTTCGGTCCTCCGATCGTTGTCAGAAGTAAGTTGGCCGCAGTGTTATCACTCAT
GGTTATGGCAGCACTGCATAATTCTCTTACTGTCATGCCATCCGTAAGATGCTTTTCTGTGACTGGTGAG
TACTCAACCAAGTCATTCTGAGAATAGTGTATGCGGCGACCGAGTTGCTCTTGCCCGGCGTCAATACGGG
ATAATACCGCGCCACATAGCAGAACTTTAAAAGTGCTCATCATTGGAAAACGTTCTTCGGGGCGAAAACT
CTCAAGGATCTTACCGCTGTTGAGATCCAGTTCGATGTAACCCACTCGTGCACCCAACTGATCTTCAGCA
TCTTTTACTTTCACCAGCGTTTCTGGGTGAGCAAAAACAGGAAGGCAAAATGCCGCAAAAAAGGGAATAA
GGGCGACACGGAAATGTTGAATACTCATACTCTTCCTTTTTCAATATTATTGAAGCATTTATCAGGGTTA
TTGTCTCATGAGCGGATACATATTTGAATGTATTTAGAAAAATAAACAAATAGGGGTTCCGCGCACATTT
CCCCGAAAAGTGCCACCTGACG
Features (pLannotate 1.2.2; 21 found; start..end, strand, type, name):
     30..82      -  misc_feature   bom (fragment): basis of mobility region from pBR322
    237..616     +  enhancer       CMV enhancer: human cytomegalovirus immediate early enhancer
    617..820     +  promoter       CMV promoter: human cytomegalovirus (CMV) immediate early promoter
    860..1576    +  CDS            EGFP: EGFP is a basic (constitutively fluorescent) green fluorescent protein published in 1996, derived from Aequorea victoria. It is reported to be a rapidly-maturing weak dimer with moderate acid sensitivity.
   1598..1622    +  protein_bind   attB1: mutant version of attB; recombination site for the Gateway® BP reaction BP Clonase™
   1625..1984    +  CDS            LC3B: human LC3 protein; MAP1LC3B; Atg8 family member found on autophagosomes
   1989..2013    -  protein_bind   attB2: mutant version of attB; recombination site for the Gateway® BP reaction BP Clonase™
   2051..2275    +  polyA_signal   bGH poly(A) signal: bovine growth hormone polyadenylation signal
   2279..2300    +  promoter       SV40 promoter (fragment): SV40 enhancer and early promoter
   2321..2749    +  rep_origin     f1 ori (sequence partly withheld): f1 bacteriophage origin of replication; arrow indicates direction of (+) strand synthesis
   2763..3092    +  promoter       SV40 promoter: SV40 enhancer and early promoter
   3159..3950    +  CDS            neo: KKA2_KLEPN - Also known as kan, nptII. Experimental evidence at protein level: Swiss-Prot protein existence level 1. Resistance to kanamycin, neomycin, paromomycin, ribostamycin, butirosin and gentamicin B. From Klebsiella pneumoniae.
   3974..4132    +  CDS            ble (fragment): BLE_KLEPN - Experimental evidence at protein level: Swiss-Prot protein existence level 1. Binding protein with a strong affinity to the bleomycin family of antibiotics. Binds to CL990; an antimitotic-antibiotic compound. From Klebsiella pneumoniae.
   4127..4248    +  polyA_signal   SV40 poly(A) signal: SV40 polyadenylation signal
   4321..4337    -  protein_bind   lac operator: The lac repressor binds to the lac operator to inhibit transcription in E. coli. This inhibition can be relieved by adding lactose or isopropyl-β-D-thiogalactopyranoside (IPTG). lac repressor encoded by lacI
   4345..4375    -  promoter       lac promoter: promoter for the E. coli lac operon
   4390..4411    -  protein_bind   CAP binding site: CAP binding activates transcription in the presence of cAMP. E. coli catabolite activator protein
   4424..4516    -  CDS            lacI (fragment): lac repressor; lacI; The lac repressor binds to the lac operator to inhibit transcription in E. coli. This inhibition can be relieved by adding lactose or isopropyl-β-D-thiogalactopyranoside (IPTG).
   4699..5287    -  rep_origin     ori: high-copy-number ColE1/pMB1/pBR322/pUC origin of replication
   5458..6318    -  CDS            AmpR: β-lactamase; bla; confers resistance to ampicillin, carbenicillin, and related antibiotics
   6319..6423    -  promoter       AmpR promoter: bla
