[The description below was written by a language model from this plasmid's Addgene catalogue record and pLannotate feature annotations shown in this document.]
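Description:
pDEST-CMV GFP-LC3B G120 is a mammalian expression plasmid of about 6.5 kb, built by Gateway recombination into the pDEST-CMV-N-EGFP destination backbone. It is maintained in E. coli through a high-copy ColE1/pUC-type origin and an ampicillin resistance (β-lactamase) gene. It also carries an f1 phage origin and residual lac promoter/operator sequences from the backbone. For selecting stably transfected mammalian cells, an SV40 early promoter drives a neomycin phosphotransferase gene followed by an SV40 polyadenylation signal, which confers G418 resistance.

The expression cassette uses the human cytomegalovirus immediate early enhancer and promoter to drive an EGFP coding sequence. This is followed in the same orientation by an attB1 site, the human MAP1LC3B (LC3B) coding sequence, an attB2 site and the bovine growth hormone polyadenylation signal. The product is an N-terminally EGFP-tagged LC3B, with the attB1 recombination scar forming part of the linker between the two. The LC3B insert is truncated: residues 121–125 are deleted and a stop codon follows glycine 120. The protein is therefore made in the form that normally results from ATG4 cleavage of the LC3B precursor, with the C-terminal glycine used for lipid conjugation already exposed.

The stated purpose is simply expression of EGFP-LC3B G120 in mammalian cells. The associated study concerns the redundancy of human ATG4 protease isoforms in autophagy and LC3/GABARAP processing. A pre-processed fluorescent LC3B of this kind suits experiments that follow LC3B behaviour and autophagosome association without the initial ATG4 priming step.
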