Addgene plasmid #123116: pDEST-CMV GFP-LC3B G120
Purpose: Expresses EGFP-LC3B G120 in mammalian cells.
Depositing lab: Robin Ketteler. Depositing organization: University College London. Publication: Redundancy of human ATG4 protease isoforms in autophagy and LC3/GABARAP processing revealed in cells. Agrotis A, Pengo N, Burden JJ, Ketteler R. Autophagy. 2019 Jan 21. doi: 10.1080/15548627.2019.1569925. PubMed 30661429.
Backbone
  Vector backbone: pDEST-CMV-N-EGFP
  Backbone size w/o insert (bp): 6052
  Vector type: Mammalian Expression
  Selectable markers: Neomycin (select with G418)
Growth in bacteria
  Bacterial resistance: Ampicillin, 100 μg/mL
  Growth temperature: 37°C
  Growth strain: DH5alpha
  Copy number: High Copy
Gene/Insert
  Gene/Insert name: Microtubule-associated proteins 1A/1B light chain 3B
  Species: H. sapiens (human)
  Insert size (bp): 378
  Mutation: Deleted amino acids 121-125. Stop codon after G120.
  GenBank ID: NM_022818.4
  Entrez Gene: MAP1LC3B (a.k.a. ATG8F, LC3B, MAP1A/1BLC3, MAP1LC3B-a)
  Promoter: CMV
  Tag / fusion protein: EGFP (N terminal on backbone)
  Cloning method: Gateway Cloning
  Sequencing primers: 5′ EGFP C F; 3′ BGH Reverse
Terms and licenses: Academic/Nonprofit Terms; Industry Terms: Not Available to Industry
How to cite: pDEST-CMV GFP-LC3B G120 was a gift from Robin Ketteler (Addgene plasmid # 123116 ; http://n2t.net/addgene:123116 ; RRID:Addgene_123116)
